Addgene plasmid #149090: pGBW-m4046181
Purpose: Yeast Expression plasmid for SARS-CoV-2 M (membrane)
Depositing lab: Ginkgo Bioworks & Benjie Chen. Depositing organization: Ginkgo Bioworks.
Backbone
  Vector backbone: AmpR; 2u URA3
  Backbone size w/o insert (bp): 4078
  Vector type: Yeast Expression
  Selectable markers: URA3
Growth in bacteria
  Bacterial resistance: Ampicillin, 100 μg/mL
  Growth temperature: 37°C
  Growth strain: DH5alpha
  Copy number: High Copy
Gene/Insert
  Gene/Insert name: SARS-CoV-2 M (membrane) (alt names: membrane glycoprotein; M protein)
  Species: S. cerevisiae (budding yeast); Severe acute respiratory syndrome coronavirus 2
  Insert size (bp): 662
  Mutation: Saccharomyces cerevisiae recode 1
  Entrez Gene: M (a.k.a. GU280_gp05)
  Promoter: pGAL1
  Tag / fusion protein: Cleavable thrombin;StrepII (C terminal on backbone)
  Cloning method: Unknown
Resource information
  A portion of this plasmid was derived from a plasmid made by: GinkgoBioworks
Depositor comments: NCBI Reference Sequence: YP_009724393.1. Created by gene synthesis with Not1 site. NGS used for QC was performed by Ginkgo and may not fully cover the entire plasmid.
How to cite: pGBW-m4046181 was a gift from Ginkgo Bioworks & Benjie Chen (Addgene plasmid # 149090 ; http://n2t.net/addgene:149090 ; RRID:Addgene_149090)
