[The description below was written by a language model from this plasmid's Addgene catalogue record and pLannotate feature annotations shown in this document.]
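Description:
pGBW-m4046181 is a yeast episomal expression plasmid carrying the SARS-CoV-2 membrane (M) glycoprotein gene, built on an E. coli–S. cerevisiae shuttle backbone described simply as "AmpR; 2u URA3". In bacteria it replicates from a high-copy ColE1/pUC-type origin and is selected with ampicillin through a β-lactamase gene that the annotation places downstream of a cat promoter. A short rop-like segment is also annotated next to AmpR, although the catalogue lists the plasmid as high copy. In yeast, the 2μ origin supports multicopy episomal maintenance, and the URA3 marker with its own promoter allows selection in ura3 strains on medium lacking uracil, as well as counterselection with 5-FOA. Several short bacterial and phage terminators (tonB, T3Te, T7Te) flank the modules, presumably insulating them from read-through transcription.

The payload is a synthetic M open reading frame of about 660 bp, recoded for S. cerevisiae codon usage and based on the reference viral protein. It sits between the galactose-inducible, Gal4-regulated GAL1 promoter and a CYC1 terminator fragment, so expression is switched on by galactose. According to the catalogue, the backbone supplies a C-terminal thrombin-cleavable StrepII tag for affinity purification and tag removal. The feature table does not annotate this tag separately, though there is a short unannotated stretch between the M coding sequence and the terminator where it could lie. The plasmid is intended for inducible production of the M protein in budding yeast. The cloning method is not recorded, and the depositor notes that its own sequencing QC may not have covered the entire plasmid.
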