Features (pLannotate 1.2.2; 13 found; start..end, strand, type, name):
      1..32      -  terminator     tonB terminator: bidirectional E. coli tonB-P14 transcription terminator
     99..540     +  promoter       GAL1 promoter: S. cerevisiae GAL1; inducible promoter, regulated by Gal4
    552..1217    +  CDS            VME1_SARS2: Experimental evidence at protein level: Swiss-Prot protein existence level 1. Component of the viral envelope that plays a central role in virus morphogenesis and assembly via its interactions with other viral proteins (By similarity). Regulates the localization of S protein at cis-Golgi, the place of virus budding (PubMed:33229438). May act by binding cytoplasmic c-terminus of S (PubMed:33229438). From Severe acute respiratory syndrome coronavirus 2 (2019-nCoV) (SARS-CoV-2).
   1288..1460    +  terminator     CYC1 terminator (fragment): S. cerevisiae CYC1; transcription terminator for CYC1
   1496..1672    +  promoter       URA3 promoter (fragment): S. cerevisiae URA3
   1673..2476    +  CDS            URA3: orotidine-5'-phosphate decarboxylase, required for uracil biosynthesis; S. cerevisiae URA3; yeast auxotrophic marker, counterselectable with 5-fluoroorotic acid (5-FOA)
   2559..3541    -  rep_origin     2μ ori: yeast 2μ plasmid origin of replication
   3619..3648    +  terminator     T3Te terminator: phage T3 early transcription terminator
   3670..4257    +  rep_origin     ori: high-copy-number ColE1/pMB1/pBR322/pUC origin of replication
   4269..4296    -  terminator     T7Te terminator: phage T7 early transcription terminator
   4320..4511    -  CDS            rop: Rop protein, which maintains plasmids at low copy number; rop
   4512..5372    -  CDS            AmpR: β-lactamase; bla; confers resistance to ampicillin, carbenicillin, and related antibiotics
   5373..5475    -  promoter       cat promoter: promoter of the E. coli cat gene encoding chloramphenicol acetyltransferase
>Addgene plasmid #149090 | pGBW-m4046181 | addgene full sequence | sequence record 296416 | Addgene NGS Result
AGTCAAAAGCCTCCGGTCGGAGGCTTTTGACTTTCTGCTATGGAGGTCAGGTATGATTTAAATGGTCAGT
TAGAGCGGCCGCTTGCTATATTGAAGTACGGATTAGAAGCCGCCGAGCGGGCGACAGCCCTCCGACGGAA
GACTCTCCTCCGTGCGTCCTCGTCTTCACCGGTCGCGTTCCTGAAACGCAGATGTGCCTCGCGCCGCACT
GCTCCGAACAATAAAGATTCTACAATACTAGCTTTTATGGTTATGAAGAGGAAAAATTGGCAGTAACCTG
GCCCCACAAACCTTCAAATTAACGAATCAAATTAACAACCATAGGATGATAATGCGATTAGTTTTTTAGC
CTTATTTCTGGGGTAATTAATCAGCGAAGCGATGATTTTTGATCTATTAACAGATATATAAATGGAAAAG
CTGCATAACCACTTTAACTAATACTTTCAACATTTTCAGTTTGTATTACTTCTTATTCAAATGTCATAAA
AGTATCAACAAAAAATTGTTAATATACCTCTATACTTTAACGTCAAGGAGAAAAAACTATAATGGCTGAT
TCCAATGGCACCATCACAGTAGAAGAGCTGAAAAAGCTCCTTGAACAATGGAACTTGGTTATAGGTTTTT
TATTCTTGACTTGGATTTGCCTATTGCAGTTCGCCTATGCAAACAGAAACCGTTTTTTGTACATTATCAA
GTTAATTTTCTTGTGGCTGTTATGGCCTGTCACTCTTGCTTGTTTTGTTTTGGCTGCCGTCTACCGGATA
AATTGGATCACCGGTGGTATCGCTATTGCAATGGCTTGTTTGGTTGGATTGATGTGGTTGAGTTATTTCA
TTGCCTCATTCAGATTATTCGCTAGGACTAGATCGATGTGGTCCTTTAATCCAGAAACGAACATCTTGTT
GAACGTGCCACTCCATGGTACTATTTTGACCAGACCGCTATTAGAATCTGAGTTGGTTATCGGTGCTGTC
ATTCTAAGAGGGCACTTACGTATCGCGGGTCACCATTTGGGAAGATGTGACATTAAGGATCTTCCAAAAG
AAATCACAGTCGCTACCTCTCGAACTCTATCTTACTACAAGTTGGGTGCCTCACAAAGGGTTGCTGGTGA
CAGCGGTTTCGCTGCCTATTCTCGCTACCGTATCGGCAACTACAAATTAAATACCGATCACTCCTCTAGT
TCTGACAATATTGCCTTATTGGTGCAACTCGTGCCGAGAGGTTCTTGGAGCCATCCGCAGTTTGAAAAAT
AAACAGGCCCCTTTTCCTTTGTCGATATCATGTAATTAGTTATGTCACGCTTACATTCACGCCCTCCTCC
CACATCCGCTCTAACCGAAAAGGAAGGAGTTAGACAACCTGAAGTCTAGGTCCCTATTTATTTTTTTTAA
TAGTTATGTTAGTATTAAGAACGTTATTTATATTTCAAATTTTTCTTTTTTTTCTGTACAAAGCGGCCGC
CGAACCACTAGTGCACTGCAGTACACGGTTTCCTTGAAATTTTTTTGATTCGGTAATCTCCGAACAGAAG
GAAGAACGAAGGAAGGAGCACAGACTTAGATTGGTATATATACGCATATGTAGTGTTGAAGAAACATGAA
ATTGCCCAGTATTCTTAACCCAACTGCACAGAACAAAAACGTGCAGGAAACGAAGATAAATCATGTCGAA
AGCTACATATAAGGAACGTGCTGCTACTCATCCTAGTCCTGTTGCTGCCAAGCTATTTAATATCATGCAC
GAAAAGCAAACAAACTTGTGTGCTTCATTGGATGTTCGTACCACCAAGGAATTACTGGAGTTAGTTGAAG
CATTAGGTCCCAAAATTTGTTTACTAAAAACACATGTGGATATCTTGACTGATTTTTCCATGGAGGGCAC
AGTTAAGCCGCTAAAGGCATTATCCGCCAAGTACAATTTTTTACTCTTCGAGGACAGAAAATTTGCTGAC
ATTGGTAATACAGTCAAATTGCAGTACTCTGCGGGTGTATACAGAATAGCAGAATGGGCAGACATTACGA
ATGCACACGGTGTGGTGGGCCCAGGTATTGTTAGCGGTTTGAAGCAGGCGGCAGAAGAAGTAACAAAGGA
ACCTAGAGGCCTTTTGATGTTAGCAGAATTGTCATGCAAGGGCTCCCTATCTACTGGAGAATATACTAAG
GGTACTGTTGACATTGCGAAGAGCGACAAAGATTTTGTTATCGGCTTTATTGCTCAAAGAGACATGGGTG
GAAGAGATGAAGGTTACGATTGGTTGATTATGACACCCGGTGTGGGTTTAGATGACAAGGGAGATGCATT
GGGTCAACAGTATAGAACCGTGGATGATGTGGTTTCTACAGGATCTGACATTATTATTGTTGGAAGAGGA
CTATTTGCAAAGGGAAGGGATGCTAAGGTAGAGGGTGAACGTTACAGAAAAGCAGGCTGGGAAGCATATT
TGAGAAGATGCGGCCAGCAAAACTAAAAAACTGTATTATAAGTAAATGCATGTATACTAAACTCACAAAT
TAGAGCTTCAATTTAATTATATCAGTTATTACCCGAGTAACGAAGCATCTGTGCTTCATTTTGTAGAACA
AAAATGCAACGCGAGAGCGCTAATTTTTCAAACAAAGAATCTGAGCTGCATTTTTACAGAACAGAAATGC
AACGCGAAAGCGCTATTTTACCAACGAAGAATCTGTGCTTCATTTTTGTAAAACAAAAATGCAACGCGAG
AGCGCTAATTTTTCAAACAAAGAATCTGAGCTGCATTTTTACAGAACAGAAATGCAACGCGAGAGCGCTA
TTTTACCAACAAAGAATCTATACTTCTTTTTTGTTCTACAAAAATGCATCCCGAGAGCGCTATTTTTCTA
ACAAAGCATCTTAGATTACTTTTTTTCTCCTTTGTGCGCTCTATAATGCAGTCTCTTGATAACTTTTTGC
ACTGTAGGTCCGTTAAGGTTAGAAGAAGGCTACTTTGGTGTCTATTTTCTCTTCCATAAAAAAAGCCTGA
CTCCACTTCCCGCGTTTACTGATTACTAGCGAAGCTGCGGGTGCATTTTTTCAAGATAAAGGCATCCCCG
ATTATATTCTATACCGATGTGGATTGCGCATACTTTGTGAACAGAAAGTGATAGCGTTGATGATTCTTCA
TTGGTCAGAAAATTATGAACGGTTTCTTCTATTTTGTCTCTATATACTACGTATAGGAAATGTTTACATT
TTCGTATTGTTTTCGATTCACTCTATGAATAGTTCTTACTACAATTTTTTTGTCTAAAGAGTAATACTAG
AGATAAACATAAAAAATGTAGAGGTCGAGTTTAGATGCAAGTTCAAGGAGCGAAAGGTGGATGGGTAGGT
TATATAGGGATATAGCACAGAGATATATAGCAAAGAGATACTTTTGAGCAATGTTTGTGGAAGCGGTATT
CGCAATATTTTAGTAGCTCGTTACAGTCCGGTGCGTTTTTGGTTTTTTGAAAGTGCGTCATCAGAGCGCT
TTTGGTTTTCAAAAGCGCTCTGAAGTTCCTATACTTTCTAGCTAGAGAATAGGAACTTCCCGAGCGGCCG
CGTGTTACAAGCTTGACTCCAGCGTAACTGGACTGCAATCAACTCACTGGCTCACCTTCACGGGTGGGCC
TTTCTTCGGTAGAAAATCAAAGGATCTTCTTGAGATCCTTTTTTTCTGCGCGTAATCTGCTGCTTGCAAA
CAAAAAAACCACCGCTACCAGCGGTGGTTTGTTTGCCGGATCAAGAGCTACCAACTCTTTTTCCGAGGTA
ACTGGCTTCAGCAGAGCGCAGATACCAAATACTGTTCTTCTAGTGTAGCCGTAGTTAGGCCACCACTTCA
AGAACTCTGTAGCACCGCCTACATACCTCGCTCTGCTAATCCTGTTACCAGTGGCTGCTGCCAGTGGCGA
TAAGTCGTGTCTTACCGGGTTGGACTCAAGACGATAGTTACCGGATAAGGCGCAGCGGTCGGGCTGAACG
GGGGGTTCGTGCACACAGCCCAGCTTGGAGCGAACGACCTACACCGAACTGAGATACCTACAGCGTGAGC
TATGAGAAAGCGCCACGCTTCCCGAAGGGAGAAAGGCGGACAGGTATCCGGTAAGCGGCAGGGTCGGAAC
AGGAGAGCGCACGAGGGAGCTTCCAGGGGTAAACGCCTGGTATCTTTATAGTCCTGTCGGGTTTCGCCAC
CTCTGACTTGAGCATCGATTTTTGTGATGCTCGTCAGGGGGGCGGAGCCTATGGAAAAACGCCAGCAACG
CAGAAAGGCCCACCCGAAGGTGAGCCAGGTGATTACATTTGGGCCCTCATCAGAGGTTTTCACCGTCATC
ACCGAAACGCGCGAGGCAGCTGCGGTAAAGCTCATCAGCGTGGTCGTGAAGCGATTCACAGATGTCTGCC
TGTTCATCCGCGTCCAGCTCGTTGAGTTTCTCCAGAAGCGTTAATGTCTGGCTTCTGATAAAGCGGGCCA
TGTTAAGGGCGGTTTTTTCCTGTTTGGTCACTTACCAATGCTTAATCAGTGAGGCACCTATCTCAGCGAT
CTGTCTATTTCGTTCATCCATAGTTGCCTGACTCCCCGTCGTGTAGATAACTACGATGCGGGAGGGCTTA
CCATCTGGCCCCAGTGCTGCAATGATACCGCGAGACCCACGCTCACCGGCTCCAGATTTATCAGCAATAA
ACCAGCCAGCCGGGAGGGCCGAGCGCAGAAGTGATCCTGCAACTTTATCCGCCTCCATCCAGTCTATTAA
TTGTTGCCGGGAAGCTAGAGTAAGTAGTTCGCCAGTTAATAGTTTGCGCAACGTTGTTGCCATTGCTACA
GGCATCGTGGTGTCACGCTCGTCGTTTGGTATGGCTTCATTCAGCTCCGGTTCCCAACGATCAAGGCGAG
TTACATGATCCCCCATGTTGTGCAAAAAAGCGGTTAGCTCCTTCGGTCCTCCGATCGTTGCCAGAAGTAA
GTTGGCCGCAGTGTTATCACTCATGGTTATGGCAGCACTGCATAATTCTCTTACTGTCATGCCATCCGTG
AGATGCTTTTCTGTGACTGGTGAGTACTCAACCAAGTCATTCTGAGAATAGTGTATGCGGCGACCGAGTT
GCTCTTGCCCGGCGTCAATACGGGATAATACCGCGCCACATAGCAGAACTTTAAAAGTGCTCATCATTGG
AAAACGTTCTTCGGGGCGTAAACTCTCAAGGATCTTACCGCTGTTGAGATCCAGTTCGATGTAACCCACT
CGTGCACCCAACTGATCTTCAGCATCTTTTACTTTCACCAGCGTTTCTGGGTGAGCAAAAACAGGAAGGC
AAAATGCCGCAAAAAAGGGAATAAGGGCGACACGGAAATGTTGAATACTCATTTTAGCTTCCTTAGCTCC
TGAAAATCTCGATAACTCAAAAAATACGCCCGGTAGTGATCTTATTTCATTATGGTGAAAGTTGGAACCT
CTTACGTGCCGATCA
